Addgene plasmid #160917: pAGM9121_pDAS2
Purpose: Dihydroxyacetone synthase 2 (DAS2) promoter module for episomal P. pastoris promoter shuffling
Depositing lab: Sylvestre Marillonnet. Depositing organization: Leibniz Institute of Plant Biochemistry (IPB). Publication: Improving the Heterologous Production of Fungal Peroxygenases through an Episomal Pichia pastoris Promoter and Signal Peptide Shuffling System. Pullmann P, Weissenborn MJ. ACS Synth Biol. 2021 Jun 2. doi: 10.1021/acssynbio.0c00641. PubMed 34075757.
Backbone
  Vector backbone: pAGM9121
  Vector type: Synthetic Biology
Growth in bacteria
  Bacterial resistance: Spectinomycin, 50 μg/mL
  Growth temperature: 37°C
  Growth strain: DH5alpha
  Copy number: High Copy
Gene/Insert
  Gene/Insert name: Dihydroxyacetone synthase 2 promoter (alt name: DAS2)
  Species: Pichia pastoris
  Cloning method: Restriction Enzyme; 5′ cloning site Unknown (unknown if destroyed)
Terms and licenses: Academic/Nonprofit Terms; Industry Terms: Not Available to Industry
Depositor comments: Please visit https://www.biorxiv.org/content/10.1101/2020.12.23.424034v1 for bioRxiv preprint.
How to cite: pAGM9121_pDAS2 was a gift from Sylvestre Marillonnet (Addgene plasmid # 160917 ; http://n2t.net/addgene:160917 ; RRID:Addgene_160917)
