[The description below was written by a language model from this plasmid's Addgene catalogue record and pLannotate feature annotations shown in this document.]
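Description:
pAGM9121_pDAS2 is a small (about 3 kb) synthetic-biology part plasmid built on the pAGM9121 backbone, a bacterial cloning vector used to hold individual standardized modules for modular assembly. It is maintained in E. coli as a high-copy plasmid through a ColE1/pUC-type origin of replication and is selected with spectinomycin. The annotated resistance region consists of an aadA (SmR) aminoglycoside adenylyltransferase coding sequence, which confers spectinomycin and streptomycin resistance. It is preceded by short fragments of a class 1 integron Pc promoter and of a gentamicin acetyltransferase gene. These fragments appear to be remnants of the integron-derived cassette from which the marker was taken rather than functional elements in their own right.

The payload is the promoter of the dihydroxyacetone synthase 2 (DAS2) gene from Pichia pastoris. DAS2 belongs to the methanol utilization pathway of this yeast, and its promoter is generally known as a methanol-responsive regulatory element. The automated feature table does not annotate the promoter insert. It covers only the resistance cassette and the origin, leaving roughly the last kilobase of the sequence unlabelled, which is presumably where the insert lies. The record lists restriction enzyme cloning but does not state the cloning sites or flanking assembly overhangs.

According to the record, the plasmid serves as a promoter module in an episomal P. pastoris promoter shuffling system. There, alternative promoter parts are combined with other modules, such as signal peptides, to screen for combinations that improve heterologous protein production, with fungal peroxygenases as the reported application. The plasmid carries no annotated yeast replication or selection elements, consistent with a role as a donor part rather than an expression vector.
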