Features (pLannotate 1.2.2; 4 found; start..end, strand, type, name):
     23..46      +  promoter       Pc promoter (fragment): intI1 (promoter lies within the coding sequence); class 1 integron promoter
    222..278     +  CDS            GmR (fragment): gentamycin acetyltransferase; aacC1; confers resistance to gentamycin
    289..1076    +  CDS            SmR (fragment): aminoglycoside adenylyltransferase (Murphy, 1985); aadA; confers resistance to spectinomycin and streptomycin
   1417..2005    +  rep_origin     ori: high-copy-number ColE1/pMB1/pBR322/pUC origin of replication
>Addgene plasmid #160917 | pAGM9121_pDAS2 | addgene full sequence | sequence record 316788 | Addgene NGS Result
GTGCCGAGGCACGAACCCAGTGGACATAAGCCTGTTCGGTTCGTAAGCTGTAATGCAAGTAGCGTATGCG
CTCACGCAACTGGTCCAGAACCTTGACCGAACGCAGCGGTGGTAACGGCGCAGTGGCGGTTTTCATGGCT
TGTTATGACTGTTTTTTTGGGGTACAGTCTATGCCTCGGGCATCCAAGCAGCAAGCGCGTTACGCCGTGG
GTCGATGTTTGATGTTATGGAGCAGCAACGATGTTACGCAGCAGGGCAGTCGCCCTAAAACAAAGTTAAA
CATCATGGGGGAAGCGGTGATCGCCGAAGTATCGACTCAACTATCAGAGGTAGTTGGCGTCATCGAGCGC
CATCTCGAACCGACGTTGCTGGCCGTACATTTGTACGGCTCCGCAGTGGATGGCGGCCTGAAGCCACACA
GCGATATTGATTTGCTGGTTACGGTGACCGTAAGGCTTGATGAAACAACGCGGCGAGCTTTGATCAACGA
CCTTTTGGAAACTTCGGCTTCCCCTGGAGAGAGCGAGATTCTCCGCGCTGTAGAAGTCACCATTGTTGTG
CACGACGACATCATTCCGTGGCGTTATCCAGCTAAGCGCGAACTGCAATTTGGAGAATGGCAGCGCAATG
ACATTCTTGCAGGTATCTTCGAGCCAGCCACGATCGACATTGATCTGGCTATCTTGCTGACAAAAGCAAG
AGAACATAGCGTTGCCTTGGTAGGTCCAGCGGCGGAGGAACTCTTTGATCCGGTTCCTGAACAGGATCTA
TTTGAGGCGCTAAATGAAACCTTAACGCTATGGAACTCGCCGCCCGACTGGGCTGGCGATGAGCGAAATG
TAGTGCTTACGTTGTCCCGCATTTGGTACAGCGCAGTAACCGGCAAAATCGCGCCGAAGGATGTCGCTGC
CGACTGGGCAATGGAGCGCCTGCCGGCCCAGTATCAGCCCGTCATACTTGAAGCTAGACAGGCTTATCTT
GGACAAGAAGAAGATCGCTTGGCCTCGCGCGCAGATCAGTTGGAAGAATTTGTCCATTACGTGAAAGGCG
AGATCACCAAGGTAGTCGGCAAATAATGTCTAGCTAGAAATTCGTTCAAGCCGACGCCGCTTCGCGGCGC
GGCTTAACTCAAGCGTTAGATGCACTAAGCACATAATTGCTCACAGCCAAACTATCAGGTCAAGTCTGCT
TTTATTATTTTTAAGCGTGCATAATAAGCCCTACACAAATTGGGAGATATATCATGCTGTCAGACCAAGT
TTACTCATATATACTTTAGATTGATTTAAAACTTCATTTTTAATTTAAAAGGATCTAGGTGAAGATCCTT
TTTGATAATCTCATGACCAAAATCCCTTAACGTGAGTTTTCGTTCCACTGAGCGTCAGACCCCGTAGAAA
AGATCAAAGGATCTTCTTGAGATCCTTTTTTTCTGCGCGTAATCTGCTGCTTGCAAACAAAAAAACCACC
GCTACCAGCGGTGGTTTGTTTGCCGGATCAAGAGCTACCAACTCTTTTTCCGAAGGTAACTGGCTTCAGC
AGAGCGCAGATACCAAATACTGTTCTTCTAGTGTAGCCGTAGTTAGGCCACCACTTCAAGAACTCTGTAG
CACCGCCTACATACCTCGCTCTGCTAATCCTGTTACCAGTGGCTGCTGCCAGTGGCGATAAGTCGTGTCT
TACCGGGTTGGACTCAAGACGATAGTTACCGGATAAGGCGCAGCGGTCGGGCTGAACGGGGGGTTCGTGC
ACACAGCCCAGCTTGGAGCGAACGACCTACACCGAACTGAGATACCTACAGCGTGAGCTATGAGAAAGCG
CCACGCTTCCCGAAGGGAGAAAGGCGGACAGGTATCCGGTAAGCGGCAGGGTCGGAACAGGAGAGCGCAC
GAGGGAGCTTCCAGGGGGAAACGCCTGGTATCTTTATAGTCCTGTCGGGTTTCGCCACCTCTGACTTGAG
CGTCGATTTTTGTGATGCTCGTCAGGGGGGCGGAGCCTATGGAAAAACGCCAGCAACGCGGCCTTTTTAC
GGTTCCTGCACTCTGTGGTCTCAAACGCAATCTGTGGTTTGCTAAACTGGAAGTCTGGTAAGGACTCTAG
CAAGTCCGTTACTCAAAAAGTCATACCAAGTAAGATTACGTAACACCTGGGCATGACTTTCTAAGTTAGC
AAGTCACCAAGAGGGTCCTATTTAACGTTTGGCGGTATCTGAAACACAAGACTTGCCTATCCCATAGTAC
ATCATATTACCTGTCAAGCTATGCTACCCCACAGAAATACCCCAAAAGTTGAAGTGAAAAAATGAAAATT
ACTGGTAACTTCACCCCATAACAAACTTAATAATTTCTGTAGCCAATGAAAGTAAACCCCATTCAATGTT
CCGAGATTTAGTATACTTGCCCCTATAAGAAACGAAGGATTTCAGCTTCCTTACCCCATGAACAGAAATC
TTCCATTTACCCCCCACTGGAGAGATCCGCCCAAACGAACAGATAATAGAAAAAAGAAATTCGGACAAAT
AGAACACTTTCTCAGCCAATTAAAGTCATTCCATGCACTCCCTTTAGCTGCCGTTCCATCCCTTTGTTGA
GCAACACCATCGTTAGCCAGTACGAAAGAGGAAACTTAACCGATACCTTGGAGAAATCTAAGGCGCGAAT
GAGTTTAGCCTAGATATCCTTAGTGAAGGGTTGTTCCGATACTTCTCCACATTCAGTCATAGATGGGCAG
CTTTGTTATCATGAAGAGACGGAAACGGGCATTAAGGGTTAACCGCCAAATTATATAAAGACAACATGTC
CCCAGTTTAAAGTTTTTCTTTCCTATTCTTGTATCCTGAGTGACCGTTGTGTTTAATATAACAAGTTCGT
TTTAACTTAAGACCAAAACCAGTTACAACAAATTATAACCCCTCTAAACACTAAAGTTCACTCTTATCAA
ACTATCAAACATCAAAATCATACAAAATGCGAGACCACGAA
